>Addgene plasmid #87063 | pcDNA3.1-ccdB-3xFLAG-V5 | addgene full sequence | sequence record 207514 | Addgene NGS Result
GACGGATCGGGAGATCTCCCGATCCCCTATGGTGCACTCTCAGTACAATCTGCTCTGATGCCGCATAGTT
AAGCCAGTATCTGCTCCCTGCTTGTGTGTTGGAGGTCGCTGAGTAGTGCGCGAGCAAAATTTAAGCTACA
ACAAGGCAAGGCTTGACCGACAATTGCATGAAGAATCTGCTTAGGGTTAGGCGTTTTGCGCTGCTTCGCG
ATGTACGGGCCAGATATACGCGTTGACATTGATTATTGACTAGTTATTAATAGTAATCAATTACGGGGTC
ATTAGTTCATAGCCCATATATGGAGTTCCGCGTTACATAACTTACGGTAAATGGCCCGCCTGGCTGACCG
CCCAACGACCCCCGCCCATTGACGTCAATAATGACGTATGTTCCCATAGTAACGCCAATAGGGACTTTCC
ATTGACGTCAATGGGTGGAGTATTTACGGTAAACTGCCCACTTGGCAGTACATCAAGTGTATCATATGCC
AAGTACGCCCCCTATTGACGTCAATGACGGTAAATGGCCCGCCTGGCATTATGCCCAGTACATGACCTTA
TGGGACTTTCCTACTTGGCAGTACATCTACGTATTAGTCATCGCTATTACCATGGTGATGCGGTTTTGGC
AGTACATCAATGGGCGTGGATAGCGGTTTGACTCACGGGGATTTCCAAGTCTCCACCCCATTGACGTCAA
TGGGAGTTTGTTTTGGCACCAAAATCAACGGGACTTTCCAAAATGTCGTAACAACTCCGCCCCATTGACG
CAAATGGGCGGTAGGCGTGTACGGTGGGAGGTCTATATAAGCAGAGCTCTCTGGCTAACTAGAGAACCCA
CTGCTTACTGGCTTATCGAAATTAATACGACTCACTATAGGGAGACCCAAGCTGGCTAGCGTTTAAACTT
AAGCTTGGTACCGAGCTCGGATCCACTAGTCCAGTGTGGTGGAATTCTGCAGATATCAACAAGTTTGTAC
AAAAAAGCTGAACGAGAAACGTAAAATGATATAAATATCAATATATTAAATTAGATTTTGCATAAAAAAC
AGACTACATAATACTGTAAAACACAACATATCCAGTCACTATGGCGGCCGCATTAGGCACCCCAGGCTTT
ACACTTTATGCTTCCGGCTCGTATAATGTGTGGATTTTGAGTTAGGATCCGTCGAGATTTTCAGGAGCTA
AGGAAGCTAAAATGGAGAAAAAAATCACTGGATATACCACCGTTGATATATCCCAATGGCATCGTAAAGA
ACATTTTGAGGCATTTCAGTCAGTTGCTCAATGTACCTATAACCAGACCGTTCAGCTGGATATTACGGCC
TTTTTAAAGACCGTAAAGAAAAATAAGCACAAGTTTTATCCGGCCTTTATTCACATTCTTGCCCGCCTGA
TGAATGCTCATCCGGAATTCCGTATGGCAATGAAAGACGGTGAGCTGGTGATATGGGATAGTGTTCACCC
TTGTTACACCGTTTTCCATGAGCAAACTGAAACGTTTTCATCGCTCTGGAGTGAATACCACGACGATTTC
CGGCAGTTTCTACACATATATTCGCAAGATGTGGCGTGTTACGGTGAAAACCTGGCCTATTTCCCTAAAG
GGTTTATTGAGAATATGTTTTTCGTCTCAGCCAATCCCTGGGTGAGTTTCACCAGTTTTGATTTAAACGT
GGCCAATATGGACAACTTCTTCGCCCCCGTTTTCACCATGGGCAAATATTATACGCAAGGCGACAAGGTG
CTGATGCCGCTGGCGATTCAGGTTCATCATGCCGTTTGTGATGGCTTCCATGTCGGCAGAATGCTTAATG
AATTACAACAGTACTGCGATGAGTGGCAGGGCGGGGCGTAAAGATCTGGATCCGGCTTACTAAAAGCCAG
ATAACAGTATGCGTATTTGCGCGCTGATTTTTGCGGTATAAGAATATATACTGATATGTATACCCGAAGT
ATGTCAAAAAGAGGTATGCTATGAAGCAGCGTATTACAGTGACAGTTGACAGCGACAGCTATCAGTTGCT
CAAGGCATATATGATGTCAATATCTCCGGTCTGGTAAGCACAACCATGCAGAATGAAGCCCGTCGTCTGC
GTGCCGAACGCTGGAAAGCGGAAAATCAGGAAGGGATGGCTGAGGTCGCCCGGTTTATTGAAATGAACGG
CTCTTTTGCTGACGAGAACAGGGGCTGGTGAAATGCAGTTTAAGGTTTACACCTATAAAAGAGAGAGCCG
TTATCGTCTGTTTGTGGATGTACAGAGTGATATTATTGACACGCCCGGGCGACGGATGGTGATCCCCCTG
GCCAGTGCACGTCTGCTGTCAGATAAAGTCTCCCGTGAACTTTACCCGGTGGTGCATATCGGGGATGAAA
GCTGGCGCATGATGACCACCGATATGGCCAGTGTGCCGGTCTCCGTTATCGGGGAAGAAGTGGCTGATCT
CAGCCACCGCGAAAATGACATCAAAAACGCCATTAACCTGATGTTCTGGGGAATATAAATGTCAGGCTCC
CTTATACACAGCCAGTCTGCAGGTCGACCATAGTGACTGGATATGTTGTGTTTTACAGTATTATGTAGTC
TGTTTTTTATGCAAAATCTAATTTAATATATTGATATTTATATCATTTTACGTTTCTCGTTCAGCTTTCT
TGTACAAAGTGGTTGATTACAAAGACCATGACGGTGATTATAAAGATCATGACATCGACTACAAGGATGA
CGATGACAAGGGCTCGGGCTCGACCTCGGGTAAGCCTATCCCTAACCCTCTCCTCGGTCTCGATTCTACA
TGATAACTCGAGTCTAGAGGGCCCGTTTAAACCCGCTGATCAGCCTCGACTGTGCCTTCTAGTTGCCAGC
CATCTGTTGTTTGCCCCTCCCCCGTGCCTTCCTTGACCCTGGAAGGTGCCACTCCCACTGTCCTTTCCTA
ATAAAATGAGGAAATTGCATCGCATTGTCTGAGTAGGTGTCATTCTATTCTGGGGGGTGGGGTGGGGCAG
GACAGCAAGGGGAAGACAATAGCAGGCATGCTGGGGATGCGGTGGGCTCTATGGCTTCTGAGGCGGAAAG
AACCAGCTGGGGCTCTAGGGGGTATCCCC
[124 nt withheld, positions 3110-3233]
C
[91 nt withheld, positions 3235-3325]
A
[49 nt withheld, positions 3327-3375]
CCTTTGACGTTGGAGTCCACGTTCTTT
[37 nt withheld, positions 3403-3439]
ACCCTATCTCGGTCTATTCTTTTGATTTATAAGGGATTTTGCCGATTTCGGCCTATTGGTTAAAAAATGA
GCTGATTTAACAAAAATTTAACGCGAATTAATTCTGTGGAATGTGTGTCAGTTAGGGTGTGGAAAGTCCC
CAGGCTCCCCAGCAGGCAGAAGTATGCAAAGCATGCATCTCAATTAGTCAGCAACCAGGTGTGGAAAGTC
CCCAGGCTCCCCAGCAGGCAGAAGTATGCAAAGCATGCATCTCAATTAGTCAGCAACCATAGTCCCGCCC
CTAACTCCGCCCATCCCGCCCCTAACTCCGCCCAGTTCCGCCCATTCTCCGCCCCATGGCTGACTAATTT
TTTTTATTTATGCAGAGGCCGAGGCCGCCTCTGCCTCTGAGCTATTCCAGAAGTAGTGAGGAGGCTTTTT
TGGAGGCCTAGGCTTTTGCAAAAAGCTCCCGGGAGCTTGTATATCCATTTTCGGATCTGATCAGCACGTG
ATGAAAAAGCCTGAACTCACCGCGACGTCTGTCGAGAAGTTTCTGATCGAAAAGTTCGACAGCGTCTCCG
ACCTGATGCAGCTCTCGGAGGGCGAAGAATCTCGTGCTTTCAGCTTCGATGTAGGAGGGCGTGGATATGT
CCTGCGGGTAAATAGCTGCGCCGATGGTTTCTACAAAGATCGTTATGTTTATCGGCACTTTGCATCGGCC
GCGCTCCCGATTCCGGAAGTGCTTGACATTGGGGAATTCAGCGAGAGCCTGACCTATTGCATCTCCCGCC
GTGCACAGGGTGTCACGTTGCAAGACCTGCCTGAAACCGAACTGCCCGCTGTTCTGCAGCCGGTCGCGGA
GGCCATGGATGCGATCGCTGCGGCCGATCTTAGCCAGACGAGCGGGTTCGGCCCATTCGGACCGCAAGGA
ATCGGTCAATACACTACATGGCGTGATTTCATATGCGCGATTGCTGATCCCCATGTGTATCACTGGCAAA
CTGTGATGGACGACACCGTCAGTGCGTCCGTCGCGCAGGCTCTCGATGAGCTGATGCTTTGGGCCGAGGA
CTGCCCCGAAGTCCGGCACCTCGTGCACGCGGATTTCGGCTCCAACAATGTCCTGACGGACAATGGCCGC
ATAACAGCGGTCATTGACTGGAGCGAGGCGATGTTCGGGGATTCCCAATACGAGGTCGCCAACATCTTCT
TCTGGAGGCCGTGGTTGGCTTGTATGGAGCAGCAGACGCGCTACTTCGAGCGGAGGCATCCGGAGCTTGC
AGGATCGCCGCGGCTCCGGGCGTATATGCTCCGCATTGGTCTTGACCAACTCTATCAGAGCTTGGTTGAC
GGCAATTTCGATGATGCAGCTTGGGCGCAGGGTCGATGCGACGCAATCGTCCGATCCGGAGCCGGGACTG
TCGGGCGTACACAAATCGCCCGCAGAAGCGCGGCCGTCTGGACCGATGGCTGTGTAGAAGTACTCGCCGA
TAGTGGAAACCGACGCCCCAGCACTCGTCCGAGGGCAAAGGAATAGCACGTGCTACGAGATTTCGATTCC
ACCGCCGCCTTCTATGAAAGGTTGGGCTTCGGAATCGTTTTCCGGGACGCCGGCTGGATGATCCTCCAGC
GCGGGGATCTCATGCTGGAGTTCTTCGCCCACCCCAACTTGTTTATTGCAGCTTATAATGGTTACAAATA
AAGCAATAGCATCACAAATTTCACAAATAAAGCATTTTTTTCACTGCATTCTAGTTGTGGTTTGTCCAAA
CTCATCAATGTATCTTATCATGTCTGTATACCGTCGACCTCTAGCTAGAGCTTGGCGTAATCATGGTCAT
AGCTGTTTCCTGTGTGAAATTGTTATCCGCTCACAATTCCACACAACATACGAGCCGGAAGCATAAAGTG
TAAAGCCTGGGGTGCCTAATGAGTGAGCTAACTCACATTAATTGCGTTGCGCTCACTGCCCGCTTTCCAG
TCGGGAAACCTGTCGTGCCAGCTGCATTAATGAATCGGCCAACGCGCGGGGAGAGGCGGTTTGCGTATTG
GGCGCTCTTCCGCTTCCTCGCTCACTGACTCGCTGCGCTCGGTCGTTCGGCTGCGGCGAGCGGTATCAGC
TCACTCAAAGGCGGTAATACGGTTATCCACAGAATCAGGGGATAACGCAGGAAAGAACATGTGAGCAAAA
GGCCAGCAAAAGGCCAGGAACCGTAAAAAGGCCGCGTTGCTGGCGTTTTTCCATAGGCTCCGCCCCCCTG
ACGAGCATCACAAAAATCGACGCTCAAGTCAGAGGTGGCGAAACCCGACAGGACTATAAAGATACCAGGC
GTTTCCCCCTGGAAGCTCCCTCGTGCGCTCTCCTGTTCCGACCCTGCCGCTTACCGGATACCTGTCCGCC
TTTCTCCCTTCGGGAAGCGTGGCGCTTTCTCATAGCTCACGCTGTAGGTATCTCAGTTCGGTGTAGGTCG
TTCGCTCCAAGCTGGGCTGTGTGCACGAACCCCCCGTTCAGCCCGACCGCTGCGCCTTATCCGGTAACTA
TCGTCTTGAGTCCAACCCGGTAAGACACGACTTATCGCCACTGGCAGCAGCCACTGGTAACAGGATTAGC
AGAGCGAGGTATGTAGGCGGTGCTACAGAGTTCTTGAAGTGGTGGCCTAACTACGGCTACACTAGAAGAA
CAGTATTTGGTATCTGCGCTCTGCTGAAGCCAGTTACCTTCGGAAAAAGAGTTGGTAGCTCTTGATCCGG
CAAACAAACCACCGCTGGTAGCGGTGGTTTTTTTGTTTGCAAGCAGCAGATTACGCGCAGAAAAAAAGGA
TCTCAAGAAGATCCTTTGATCTTTTCTACGGGGTCTGACGCTCAGTGGAACGAAAACTCACGTTAAGGGA
TTTTGGTCATGAGATTATCAAAAAGGATCTTCACCTAGATCCTTTTAAATTAAAAATGAAGTTTTAAATC
AATCTAAAGTATATATGAGTAAACTTGGTCTGACAGTTACCAATGCTTAATCAGTGAGGCACCTATCTCA
GCGATCTGTCTATTTCGTTCATCCATAGTTGCCTGACTCCCCGTCGTGTAGATAACTACGATACGGGAGG
GCTTACCATCTGGCCCCAGTGCTGCAATGATACCGCGAGACCCACGCTCACCGGCTCCAGATTTATCAGC
AATAAACCAGCCAGCCGGAAGGGCCGAGCGCAGAAGTGGTCCTGCAACTTTATCCGCCTCCATCCAGTCT
ATTAATTGTTGCCGGGAAGCTAGAGTAAGTAGTTCGCCAGTTAATAGTTTGCGCAACGTTGTTGCCATTG
CTACAGGCATCGTGGTGTCACGCTCGTCGTTTGGTATGGCTTCATTCAGCTCCGGTTCCCAACGATCAAG
GCGAGTTACATGATCCCCCATGTTGTGCAAAAAAGCGGTTAGCTCCTTCGGTCCTCCGATCGTTGTCAGA
AGTAAGTTGGCCGCAGTGTTATCACTCATGGTTATGGCAGCACTGCATAATTCTCTTACTGTCATGCCAT
CCGTAAGATGCTTTTCTGTGACTGGTGAGTACTCAACCAAGTCATTCTGAGAATAGTGTATGCGGCGACC
GAGTTGCTCTTGCCCGGCGTCAATACGGGATAATACCGCGCCACATAGCAGAACTTTAAAAGTGCTCATC
ATTGGAAAACGTTCTTCGGGGCGAAAACTCTCAAGGATCTTACCGCTGTTGAGATCCAGTTCGATGTAAC
CCACTCGTGCACCCAACTGATCTTCAGCATCTTTTACTTTCACCAGCGTTTCTGGGTGAGCAAAAACAGG
AAGGCAAAATGCCGCAAAAAAGGGAATAAGGGCGACACGGAAATGTTGAATACTCATACTCTTCCTTTTT
CAATATTATTGAAGCATTTATCAGGGTTATTGTCTCATGAGCGGATACATATTTGAATGTATTTAGAAAA
ATAAACAAATAGGGGTTCCGCGCACATTTCCCCGAAAAGTGCCACCTGACGTC
Features (pLannotate 1.2.2; 28 found; start..end, strand, type, name):
     28..80      -  misc_feature   bom (fragment): basis of mobility region from pBR322
    235..614     +  enhancer       CMV enhancer: human cytomegalovirus immediate early enhancer
    615..818     +  promoter       CMV promoter: human cytomegalovirus (CMV) immediate early promoter
    814..847     +  LTR            5' LTR (truncated) (fragment): truncated 5' long terminal repeat (LTR) from HIV-1
    863..881     +  promoter       T7 promoter: promoter for bacteriophage T7 RNA polymerase
    969..1093    +  protein_bind   attR1: mutant version of attR; recombination site for the Gateway® LR reaction LR Clonase™
   1118..1148    +  promoter       lac UV5 promoter: E. coli lac promoter with an "up" mutation
   1172..1201    +  promoter       cat promoter (fragment): promoter of the E. coli cat gene encoding chloramphenicol acetyltransferase
   1202..1861    +  CDS            CmR: chloramphenicol acetyltransferase; cat; confers resistance to chloramphenicol
   2040..2198    +  CDS            ccdA (fragment): CCDA_ECO57 - Also known as H, letA. Experimental evidence at protein level: Swiss-Prot protein existence level 1. Antitoxin component of a type II toxin-antitoxin (TA) system which inhibits the post-segregational killing (PSK) of plasmid-free cells, also referred to as a plasmid addiction system. Binds to and blocks the activity of CcdB; will also remove bound CcdB protein from the CcdB-GyrA complex by forming a CcdA-CcdB complex, a process termed rejuvenation. Functions as a transcriptional corepressor for the ccdAB operon, repression also requires CcdB (By similarity). From Escherichia coli
   2203..2505    +  CDS            ccdB: CCDB_ECOLI - Also known as G, letB, letD. Experimental evidence at protein level: Swiss-Prot protein existence level 1. Toxic component of a type II toxin-antitoxin (TA) system, functioning in plasmid maintainence. Responsible for the post- segregational killing (PSK) of plasmid-free cells, also referred to as a plasmid addiction system. Half-life of over 2 hours. Cell killing by CcdB is accompanied by filamentation, defects in chromosome and plasmid segregation, defects in cell division, formation of anucleate cells, decreased DNA synthesis and plasmid loss. Interferes with the activity of DN
   2549..2673    -  protein_bind   attR2: mutant version of attR; recombination site for the Gateway® LR reaction LR Clonase™
   2678..2740    +  CDS            3xFLAG: three tandem FLAG® epitope tags, followed by an enterokinase cleavage site
   2759..2799    +  CDS            V5 tag (fragment): epitope tag from simian virus 5
   2850..2961    +  polyA_signal   bGH poly(A) signal: bovine growth hormone polyadenylation signal
   3068..3089    +  promoter       SV40 promoter (fragment): SV40 enhancer and early promoter
   3110..3538    +  rep_origin     f1 ori (sequence partly withheld): f1 bacteriophage origin of replication; arrow indicates direction of (+) strand synthesis
   3552..3881    +  promoter       SV40 promoter: SV40 enhancer and early promoter
   3930..4955    +  CDS            HygR: aminoglycoside phosphotransferase from E. coli; aph(4)-Ia; confers resistance to hygromycin
   4965..5090    +  CDS            ble (fragment): BLE_KLEPN - Experimental evidence at protein level: Swiss-Prot protein existence level 1. Binding protein with a strong affinity to the bleomycin family of antibiotics. Binds to CL990; an antimitotic-antibiotic compound. From Klebsiella pneumoniae.
   5085..5206    +  polyA_signal   SV40 poly(A) signal: SV40 polyadenylation signal
   5279..5295    -  protein_bind   lac operator: The lac repressor binds to the lac operator to inhibit transcription in E. coli. This inhibition can be relieved by adding lactose or isopropyl-β-D-thiogalactopyranoside (IPTG). lac repressor encoded by lacI
   5303..5333    -  promoter       lac promoter: promoter for the E. coli lac operon
   5348..5369    -  protein_bind   CAP binding site: CAP binding activates transcription in the presence of cAMP. E. coli catabolite activator protein
   5382..5474    -  CDS            lacI (fragment): lac repressor; lacI; The lac repressor binds to the lac operator to inhibit transcription in E. coli. This inhibition can be relieved by adding lactose or isopropyl-β-D-thiogalactopyranoside (IPTG).
   5657..6245    -  rep_origin     ori: high-copy-number ColE1/pMB1/pBR322/pUC origin of replication
   6416..7276    -  CDS            AmpR: β-lactamase; bla; confers resistance to ampicillin, carbenicillin, and related antibiotics
   7277..7381    -  promoter       AmpR promoter: bla
