[The description below was written by a language model from this plasmid's Addgene catalogue record and pLannotate feature annotations shown in this document.]
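Description:
pcDNA3.1-ccdB-3xFLAG-V5 is an empty Gateway destination vector for mammalian expression, built on the Invitrogen pcDNA3.1 backbone and designed to append a C-terminal 3xFLAG-V5 tandem epitope tag to any open reading frame recombined into it. The 7.4 kb plasmid carries a high-copy ColE1/pUC-type origin and an ampicillin resistance gene for propagation in E. coli, together with an f1 origin. Because the Gateway cassette encodes the CcdB gyrase toxin, the unrecombined vector must be maintained in a ccdB-tolerant strain, and the cassette's chloramphenicol resistance gene provides a second bacterial selection that keeps the cassette intact.

The expression unit consists of the human CMV immediate early enhancer and promoter, followed by a T7 promoter, the attR1–CmR–ccdB–attR2 cassette, the 3xFLAG and V5 coding sequences, and a bovine growth hormone polyadenylation signal. In an LR recombination reaction with an attL-flanked entry clone, the CmR/ccdB segment is exchanged for the gene of interest. Loss of ccdB allows counter-selection in standard strains, so only recombined plasmids yield colonies. An entry clone lacking a stop codon would then read through the attB2 site into the tags, giving a fusion protein that can be detected or immunoprecipitated with anti-FLAG or anti-V5 reagents. A separate SV40 promoter-driven hygromycin resistance cassette with an SV40 polyadenylation signal permits selection of stably transfected mammalian cells. The annotation also reports several short fragments (HIV-1 LTR, ble, lacI), which are probably backbone remnants or chance matches. No insert is present. The associated publication concerns quantitative analysis of HSP90–client interactions, which suggests the vector was used to express tagged proteins for interaction assays.
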