Addgene plasmid #87063: pcDNA3.1-ccdB-3xFLAG-V5
Purpose: (Empty Backbone) Mammalian Gateway-compatible expression vector backbone with a C-terminal 3xFLAG-V5 tag
Depositing lab: Susan Lindquist & Mikko Taipale. Depositing organization: Whitehead Institute for Biomedical Research. Publication: Quantitative analysis of HSP90-client interactions reveals principles of substrate recognition. Taipale M, Krykbaeva I, Koeva M, Kayatekin C, Westover KD, Karras GI, Lindquist S. Cell. 2012 Aug 31;150(5):987-1001. doi: 10.1016/j.cell.2012.06.047. PubMed 22939624.
Backbone
  Vector backbone: pcDNA3.1
  Backbone manufacturer: Invitrogen
  Vector type: Mammalian Expression
  Selectable markers: Hygromycin
  Tag / fusion protein: 3xFLAG-V5 (C terminal on backbone)
Growth in bacteria
  Bacterial resistance: Chloramphenicol and Ampicillin, 25 & 100 μg/mL
  Growth temperature: 37°C
  Growth strain: ccdB Survival
  Copy number: High Copy
Gene/Insert
  Gene/Insert name: None
  Tag / fusion protein: 3xFLAG-V5 (C terminal on backbone)
Terms and licenses: Academic/Nonprofit Terms; Industry Terms: Not Available to Industry
How to cite: pcDNA3.1-ccdB-3xFLAG-V5 was a gift from Susan Lindquist & Mikko Taipale (Addgene plasmid # 87063 ; http://n2t.net/addgene:87063 ; RRID:Addgene_87063)
